Addgene plasmid #208659: pAAV-hSyn-GRAB_CRFmut
Purpose: Expresses the genetically-encoded fluorescent corticotropin-releasing factor (CRF) control sensor GRAB_CRFmut in neurons
Depositing lab: Yulong Li. Depositing organization: Peking University. Publication: A tool kit of highly selective and sensitive genetically encoded neuropeptide sensors. Wang H, Qian T, Zhao Y, Zhuo Y, Wu C, Osakada T, Chen P, Chen Z, Ren H, Yan Y, Geng L, Fu S, Mei L, Li G, Wu L, Jiang Y, Qian W, Zhang L, Peng W, Xu M, Hu J, Jiang M, Chen L, Tang C, Zhu Y, Lin D, Zhou JN, Li Y. Science. 2023 Nov 17;382(6672):eabq8173. doi: 10.1126/science.abq8173. Epub 2023 Nov 17. PubMed 37972184.
Backbone
  Vector backbone: pAAV
  Backbone size w/o insert (bp): 4495
  Vector type: AAV
Growth in bacteria
  Bacterial resistance: Ampicillin, 100 μg/mL
  Growth temperature: 37°C
  Growth strain: NEB Stable
  Copy number: High Copy
Gene/Insert
  Gene/Insert name: GPCR activation based corticotropin-releasing factor (CRF) contorl sensor GRAB_CRFmut (alt names: GRAB_CRFmut; CRFmut)
  Species: H. sapiens (human)
  Insert size (bp): 2124
  Promoter: hSyn
  Cloning method: Gibson Cloning
  Sequencing primers: 5′ ACGGGCGCGACCATCTGCGC; 3′ CATTAAAGCAGCGTATCC
Terms and licenses: Academic/Nonprofit Terms; Industry Terms: Not Available to Industry
Depositor comments: Please visit https://www.biorxiv.org/content/10.1101/2022.03.26.485911v1 for bioRxiv preprint.
How to cite: pAAV-hSyn-GRAB_CRFmut was a gift from Yulong Li (Addgene plasmid # 208659 ; http://n2t.net/addgene:208659 ; RRID:Addgene_208659)
