[The description below was written by a language model from this plasmid's Addgene catalogue record and pLannotate feature annotations shown in this document.]
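Description:
pAAV-hSyn-GRAB_CRFmut is an adeno-associated virus transfer plasmid built on a pAAV backbone, used to package recombinant AAV that expresses a control version of a fluorescent corticotropin-releasing factor (CRF) sensor in neurons. In bacteria it is maintained by a high-copy ColE1/pUC-type origin and selected with ampicillin through the β-lactamase gene. An f1 phage origin is also present. The expression cassette is flanked by AAV2 inverted terminal repeats, which provide the signals for replication and packaging of the intervening DNA into viral particles. In the sequenced record the upstream ITR is detected only as short fragments, while the downstream ITR is annotated in full.

Between the ITRs, the human synapsin I promoter restricts expression to neurons. It drives an open reading frame that begins with a mouse Igκ leader peptide, which directs the protein into the secretory pathway for membrane insertion. The sensor follows the GRAB (GPCR activation based) design: receptor sequence is split into two segments by a green fluorescent protein module annotated as an EGFP derivative, so that in a functional sensor, ligand-induced conformational change alters fluorescence. The automated annotation labels the receptor segments as fragments of the Drosophila PDF receptor, but the catalogue lists the insert as human, so this is most likely a homology match to a related peptide receptor. A WPRE downstream of the coding sequence enhances transcript stability and expression, and a human growth hormone polyadenylation signal terminates the transcript.

The record describes CRFmut as a control sensor but does not state the specific mutation. It is typically used alongside the active CRF sensor in neuronal imaging experiments to help distinguish CRF-specific signals from other fluorescence changes.
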