Features (pLannotate 1.2.2; 20 found; start..end, strand, type, name):
     12..39      +  repeat_region  AAV2 ITR (fragment): inverted terminal repeat of adeno-associated virus serotype 2 inverted
     68..95      +  repeat_region  AAV2 ITR (fragment): inverted terminal repeat of adeno-associated virus serotype 2 inverted
    145..567     +  promoter       hSyn promoter (fragment): human synapsin I promoter; confers neuron-specific expression (Kügler et al., 2003)
    587..649     +  sig_peptide    Igκ leader: leader sequence from mouse immunoglobulin κ light chain
    651..668     +  protein_bind   attB1 (fragment): mutant version of attB; core recombination site for the Gateway® BP reaction BP Clonase™
    718..734     +  misc_feature   HA-L (fragment): left homology arm from the adeno-associated virus integration site (AAVS1) within intron 1 of the human PPP1R12C gene
    800..1579    +  CDS            Pdfr (fragment): PDFR_DROME - Also known as gop, Han. Experimental evidence at protein level: Swiss-Prot protein existence level 1. Receptor for PDF, a neuropeptide controlling circadian behavioral rhythms. Probably regulates circadian behavioral rhythms through coordination of activities of clock neurons. PDF-binding results in the elevation of cAMP synthesis. From Drosophila melanogaster (Fruit fly).
   1628..2350    +  CDS            cEGFP: cEGFP is a basic (constitutively fluorescent) green fluorescent protein published in 2008, derived from Aequorea victoria.
   2381..2587    +  CDS            Pdfr (fragment): PDFR_DROME - Also known as gop, Han. Experimental evidence at protein level: Swiss-Prot protein existence level 1. Receptor for PDF, a neuropeptide controlling circadian behavioral rhythms. Probably regulates circadian behavioral rhythms through coordination of activities of clock neurons. PDF-binding results in the elevation of cAMP synthesis. From Drosophila melanogaster (Fruit fly).
   2711..2735    +  misc_feature   MCS (fragment): pBluescript multiple cloning site
   2735..3323    +  misc_feature   WPRE: woodchuck hepatitis virus posttranscriptional regulatory element
   3355..3831    +  polyA_signal   hGH poly(A) signal: human growth hormone polyadenylation signal
   3871..4011    +  repeat_region  AAV2 ITR: inverted terminal repeat of adeno-associated virus serotype 2 inverted
   4016..4067    -  misc_feature   bom (fragment): basis of mobility region from pBR322
   4086..4541    +  rep_origin     f1 ori (sequence partly withheld): f1 bacteriophage origin of replication; arrow indicates direction of (+) strand synthesis
   4542..4591    -  misc_feature   bom (fragment): basis of mobility region from pBR322
   4693..4728    -  CDS            rop (fragment): Rop protein, which maintains plasmids at low copy number; rop
   4823..4927    +  promoter       AmpR promoter: bla
   4928..5788    +  CDS            AmpR: β-lactamase; bla; confers resistance to ampicillin, carbenicillin, and related antibiotics
   5959..6547    +  rep_origin     ori: high-copy-number ColE1/pMB1/pBR322/pUC origin of replication
>Addgene plasmid #208659 | pAAV-hSyn-GRAB_CRFmut | addgene full sequence | sequence record 410350 | Addgene NGS Result
CCTGCAGGCAGCTGCGCGCTCGCTCGCTCACTGAGGCCGCCCGGGCGTCGGGCGACCTTTGGTCGCCCGG
CCTCAGTGAGCGAGCGAGCGCGCAGAGAGGGAGTGGCCAACTCCATCACTAGGGGTTCCTGCGGCCGCAC
GCGTATGAGGCGGGGTGGGGGTGCCTACCTGACGACCGACCCCGACCCACTGGACAAGCACCCAACCCCC
ATTCCCCAAATTGCGCATCCCCTATCAGAGAGGGGGAGGGGAAACAGGATGCGGCGAGGCGCGTGCGCAC
TGCCAGCTTCAGCACCGCGGACAGTGCCTTCGCCCCCGCCTGGCGGCGCGCGCCACCGCCGCCTCAGCAC
TGAAGGCGCGCTGACGTCACTCGCCGGTCCCCCGCAAACTCCCCTTCCCGGCCACCTTGGTCGCGTCCGC
GCCGCCGCCGGCCCAGCCGGACCGCACCACGCGAGGCGCGAGATAGGGGGGCACGGGCGCGACCATCTGC
GCTGCGGCGCCGGCGACTCAGCGCTGCCTCAGTCTGCGGTGGGCAGCGGAGGAGTCGTGTCGTGCCTGAG
AGCGCAGTCGAGAAACCGGTGCCACCATGGAGACAGACACACTCCTGCTATGGGTACTGCTGCTCTGGGT
TCCAGGTTCCACTGGTGACACAAGTTTGTACAAAAAAGTTGGCACCACCGGTATGGGAGGGCACCCGCAG
CTCCGTCTCGTCAAGGCCCTTCTCCTTCTGGGGCTGAACCCCGTCTCTGCCTCCCTCCAGGACCAGCACT
GCGAGAGCCTGTCCCTGGCCAGCAACATCTCAGGACTGCAGTGCAACGCATCCGTGGACCTCATTGGCAC
CTGCTGGCCCCGCAGCCCTGCGGGGCAGCTAGTGGTTCGGCCCTGCCCTGCCTTTTTCTATGGTGTCCGC
TACAATACCACAAACAATGGCTACCGGGAGTGCCTGGCCAATGGCAGCTGGGCCGCCCGCGTGAATTACT
CCGAGTGCCAGGAGATCCTCAATGAGGAGAAAAAAAGCAAGGTGCACTACCATGTCGCAGTCATCATCAA
CTACCTGGGCCACTGTATCTCCCTGGTGGCCCTCCTGGTGGCCTTTGTCCTCTTTCTGCGGCTCAGGAGC
ATCCGGTGCCTGCGAAACATCATCCACTGGAACCTCATCTCCGCCTTCATCCTGCGCAACGCCACCTGGT
TCGTGGTCCAGCTAACCATGAGCCCCGAGGTCCACCAGAGCAACGTGGGCTGGTGCAGGTTGGTGACAGC
CGCCTACAACTACTTCCATGTGACCAACTTCTTCTGGATGTTCGGCGAGGGCTGCTACCTGCACACAGCC
ATCGTGCTCACCTACTCCACTGACCGGCTGCGCAAATGGATGTTCATCTGCATTGGCTGGGGTGTGCCCT
TCCCCATCATTGTGGCCTGGGCCATTGGGAAGCTGTACTACGACAATGAGAAGTGCTGGTTTGGCAAAAG
GCCTGGGGTGTACACCGACTACATCTACCAGGGCCCCAGGATCCTGGTCCTGCTGATCAATTTCATCTTC
CTTTTCAACATCGTCCGCATCCTCATGACCAAGCTCCGGGCATACACCGGCCCCGACACCGACGCGCTGG
ACCTGGAGGAGGGAGGAAACGTCTATATCAAGGCCGACAAGCAGAAGAACGGCATCAAGGCGAACTTCTG
GATCCGCCACAACTGCGAGGACGGCGGCGTGCAGCTCGCCTACCACTACCAGCAGAACACCCCCATCGGC
GACGGCCCCGTGCTGCTGCCCGACAACCACTACCTGAGCGTGCAGTCCAAACTTTCGAAAGACCCCAACG
AGAAGCGCGATCACATGGTCCTGCTGGAGTTCGTGACCGCCGCCGGGATCACTCTCGGCATGGACGAGCT
GTACAAGGGCGGTACCGGAGGGAGCATGGTGAGAAAGGGCGAGGAGCTGTTCACCGGGGTGGTGCCCATC
CTGGTCGAGCTGGACGGCGACGTAAACGGCCACAAGTTCAGCGTGTCCGGCGAGGGTGAGGGCGATGCCA
CCGAGGGCAAGCTGACCCTGAAGTTCATCTGCACCACCGGCAAGCTGCCCGTGCCCTGGCCCACCCTCGT
GACCACCCTGACCTACGGCGTGCAGTGCTTCAGCCGCTACCCCGACCACATGAAGCAGCACGACTTCTTC
AAGTCCGCCATGCCCGAAGGCTACATCCAGGAGCGCACCATCTTCTTCAAGGACGACGGCAACTACAAGA
CCCGCGCCGAGGTGAAGTTCGAGGGCGACACCCTGGTGAACCGCATCGAGCTGAAGGGCATCGACTTCAA
GGAGGACGGCAACATCCTGGGGCACAAGCTGGAGTACAACACCGGAGCAGCAGCACGCTGGCGCGGGAGG
CAGATGAGGAAGGCTGTGAAAGCCACTCTGGTGCTGCTGCCCCTCCTGGGCATCACCTACATGCTGTTCT
TCGTCAATCCCGGGGAGGATGAGGTCTCCCGGGTCGTCTTCATCTACTTCAACTCCTTCCTGGAATCCTT
CCAGGGCTTCTTTGTGTCTGTGTTCTACTGTTTCCTCAATAGTGAGGTCCGTTCTGCCATCCGGAAGAGG
TGGCACCGGTGGCAGGACAAGCACTCGATCCGTGCCCGAGTGGCCCGTGCCATGTCCATCCCCACCTCCC
CAACCCGTGTCAGCTTTCACAGCATCAAGCAGTCCACAGCAGTCTTGTAAGAATTCGATATCAAGCTTAT
CGATAATCAACCTCTGGATTACAAAATTTGTGAAAGATTGACTGGTATTCTTAACTATGTTGCTCCTTTT
ACGCTATGTGGATACGCTGCTTTAATGCCTTTGTATCATGCTATTGCTTCCCGTATGGCTTTCATTTTCT
CCTCCTTGTATAAATCCTGGTTGCTGTCTCTTTATGAGGAGTTGTGGCCCGTTGTCAGGCAACGTGGCGT
GGTGTGCACTGTGTTTGCTGACGCAACCCCCACTGGTTGGGGCATTGCCACCACCTGTCAGCTCCTTTCC
GGGACTTTCGCTTTCCCCCTCCCTATTGCCACGGCGGAACTCATCGCCGCCTGCCTTGCCCGCTGCTGGA
CAGGGGCTCGGCTGTTGGGCACTGACAATTCCGTGGTGTTGTCGGGGAAATCATCGTCCTTTCCTTGGCT
GCTCGCCTATGTTGCCACCTGGATTCTGCGCGGGACGTCCTTCTGCTACGTCCCTTCGGCCCTCAATCCA
GCGGACCTTCCTTCCCGCGGCCTGCTGCCGGCTCTGCGGCCTCTTCCGCGTCTTCGCCTTCGCCCTCAGA
CGAGTCGGATCTCCCTTTGGGCCGCCTCCCCGCATCGATACCGAGCGCTGCTCGAGAGATCTACGGGTGG
CATCCCTGTGACCCCTCCCCAGTGCCTCTCCTGGCCCTGGAAGTTGCCACTCCAGTGCCCACCAGCCTTG
TCCTAATAAAATTAAGTTGCATCATTTTGTCTGACTAGGTGTCCTTCTATAATATTATGGGGTGGAGGGG
GGTGGTATGGAGCAAGGGGCAAGTTGGGAAGACAACCTGTAGGGCCTGCGGGGTCTATTGGGAACCAAGC
TGGAGTGCAGTGGCACAATCTTGGCTCACTGCAATCTCCGCCTCCTGGGTTCAAGCGATTCTCCTGCCTC
AGCCTCCCGAGTTGTTGGGATTCCAGGCATGCATGACCAGGCTCAGCTAATTTTTGTTTTTTTGGTAGAG
ACGGGGTTTCACCATATTGGCCAGGCTGGTCTCCAACTCCTAATCTCAGGTGATCTACCCACCTTGGCCT
CCCAAATTGCTGGGATTACAGGCGTGAACCACTGCTCCCTTCCCTGTCCTTCTGATTTTGTAGGTAACCA
CGTGCGGACCGAGCGGCCGCAGGAACCCCTAGTGATGGAGTTGGCCACTCCCTCTCTGCGCGCTCGCTCG
CTCACTGAGGCCGGGCGACCAAAGGTCGCCCGACGCCCGGGCTTTGCCCGGGCGGCCTCAGTGAGCGAGC
GAGCGCGCAGCTGCCTGCAGGGGCGCCTGATGCGGTATTTTCTCCTTACGCATCTGTGCGGTATTTCACA
CCGCATA
[95 nt withheld, positions 4068-4162]
T
[46 nt withheld, positions 4164-4209]
C
[141 nt withheld, positions 4211-4351]
CCTTTGACGTTGGAGTCCACGTTCTTT
[37 nt withheld, positions 4379-4415]
ACTCTATCTCGGGCTATTCTTTTGATTTATAAGGGATTTTGCCGATTTCGGTCTATTGGTTAAAAAATGA
GCTGATTTAACAAAAATTTAACGCGAATTTTAACAAAATATTAACGTTTACAATTTTATGGTGCACTCTC
AGTACAATCTGCTCTGATGCCGCATAGTTAAGCCAGCCCCGACACCCGCCAACACCCGCTGACGCGCCCT
GACGGGCTTGTCTGCTCCCGGCATCCGCTTACAGACAAGCTGTGACCGTCTCCGGGAGCTGCATGTGTCA
GAGGTTTTCACCGTCATCACCGAAACGCGCGAGACGAAAGGGCCTCGTGATACGCCTATTTTTATAGGTT
AATGTCATGATAATAATGGTTTCTTAGACGTCAGGTGGCACTTTTCGGGGAAATGTGCGCGGAACCCCTA
TTTGTTTATTTTTCTAAATACATTCAAATATGTATCCGCTCATGAGACAATAACCCTGATAAATGCTTCA
ATAATATTGAAAAAGGAAGAGTATGAGTATTCAACATTTCCGTGTCGCCCTTATTCCCTTTTTTGCGGCA
TTTTGCCTTCCTGTTTTTGCTCACCCAGAAACGCTGGTGAAAGTAAAAGATGCTGAAGATCAGTTGGGTG
CACGAGTGGGTTACATCGAACTGGATCTCAACAGCGGTAAGATCCTTGAGAGTTTTCGCCCCGAAGAACG
TTTTCCAATGATGAGCACTTTTAAAGTTCTGCTATGTGGCGCGGTATTATCCCGTATTGACGCCGGGCAA
GAGCAACTCGGTCGCCGCATACACTATTCTCAGAATGACTTGGTTGAGTACTCACCAGTCACAGAAAAGC
ATCTTACGGATGGCATGACAGTAAGAGAATTATGCAGTGCTGCCATAACCATGAGTGATAACACTGCGGC
CAACTTACTTCTGACAACGATCGGAGGACCGAAGGAGCTAACCGCTTTTTTGCACAACATGGGGGATCAT
GTAACTCGCCTTGATCGTTGGGAACCGGAGCTGAATGAAGCCATACCAAACGACGAGCGTGACACCACGA
TGCCTGTAGCAATGGCAACAACGTTGCGCAAACTATTAACTGGCGAACTACTTACTCTAGCTTCCCGGCA
ACAATTAATAGACTGGATGGAGGCGGATAAAGTTGCAGGACCACTTCTGCGCTCGGCCCTTCCGGCTGGC
TGGTTTATTGCTGATAAATCTGGAGCCGGTGAGCGTGGGTCTCGCGGTATCATTGCAGCACTGGGGCCAG
ATGGTAAGCCCTCCCGTATCGTAGTTATCTACACGACGGGGAGTCAGGCAACTATGGATGAACGAAATAG
ACAGATCGCTGAGATAGGTGCCTCACTGATTAAGCATTGGTAACTGTCAGACCAAGTTTACTCATATATA
CTTTAGATTGATTTAAAACTTCATTTTTAATTTAAAAGGATCTAGGTGAAGATCCTTTTTGATAATCTCA
TGACCAAAATCCCTTAACGTGAGTTTTCGTTCCACTGAGCGTCAGACCCCGTAGAAAAGATCAAAGGATC
TTCTTGAGATCCTTTTTTTCTGCGCGTAATCTGCTGCTTGCAAACAAAAAAACCACCGCTACCAGCGGTG
GTTTGTTTGCCGGATCAAGAGCTACCAACTCTTTTTCCGAAGGTAACTGGCTTCAGCAGAGCGCAGATAC
CAAATACTGTTCTTCTAGTGTAGCCGTAGTTAGGCCACCACTTCAAGAACTCTGTAGCACCGCCTACATA
CCTCGCTCTGCTAATCCTGTTACCAGTGGCTGCTGCCAGTGGCGATAAGTCGTGTCTTACCGGGTTGGAC
TCAAGACGATAGTTACCGGATAAGGCGCAGCGGTCGGGCTGAACGGGGGGTTCGTGCACACAGCCCAGCT
TGGAGCGAACGACCTACACCGAACTGAGATACCTACAGCGTGAGCTATGAGAAAGCGCCACGCTTCCCGA
AGGGAGAAAGGCGGACAGGTATCCGGTAAGCGGCAGGGTCGGAACAGGAGAGCGCACGAGGGAGCTTCCA
GGGGGAAACGCCTGGTATCTTTATAGTCCTGTCGGGTTTCGCCACCTCTGACTTGAGCGTCGATTTTTGT
GATGCTCGTCAGGGGGGCGGAGCCTATGGAAAAACGCCAGCAACGCGGCCTTTTTACGGTTCCTGGCCTT
TTGCTGGCCTTTTGCTCACATGT
